Addgene plasmid #57592: tdEos-CD9-10
Purpose: Localization: Tetraspanin/Membrane, Excitation: 505 / 569, Emission: 516 / 581
Depositing lab: Michael Davidson.
Backbone
  Vector backbone: tdEos
  Backbone size w/o insert (bp): 4750
  Vector type: Mammalian Expression
  Selectable markers: Neomycin (select with G418)
Growth in bacteria
  Bacterial resistance: Kanamycin, 50 μg/mL
  Growth temperature: 37°C
  Growth strain: DH5alpha
  Copy number: High Copy
Gene/Insert
  Gene/Insert name: CD9 (alt name: NM_001769.2)
  Species: H. sapiens (human)
  Entrez Gene: CD9 (a.k.a. BTCC-1, DRAP-27, MIC3, MRP-1, TSPAN-29, TSPAN29)
  Promoter: CMV
  Tag / fusion protein: tdEos
  Cloning method: Unknown
  Sequencing primers: 5′ CMV-F; 3′ SV40pA-R
Terms and licenses: Academic/Nonprofit Terms; Industry Terms
Depositor comments: . Excitation = 505 / 569; Emission = 516 / 581
How to cite: tdEos-CD9-10 was a gift from Michael Davidson (Addgene plasmid # 57592 ; http://n2t.net/addgene:57592 ; RRID:Addgene_57592)
