[The description below was written by a language model from this plasmid's Addgene catalogue record and pLannotate feature annotations shown in this document.]
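Description:
tdEos-CD9-10 is a mammalian expression plasmid that produces human CD9 fused to the photoconvertible fluorescent protein tdEos. It is built on a tdEos cloning vector with the layout of a C1-type fluorescent protein backbone. The human cytomegalovirus immediate early enhancer and promoter drive a single open reading frame. That frame begins with two tandem Eos-derived coding units, which together form the tandem-dimer tag. A short stretch of residual multiple cloning site follows as a linker, and the CD9 coding sequence comes next, so the fluorescent tag sits at the N-terminus of the tetraspanin. The "10" in the name probably refers to linker length, but the record does not say so. An SV40 polyadenylation signal terminates the transcript.

The plasmid replicates at high copy in E. coli from a ColE1/pUC-type origin, and it also carries an f1 phage origin. One Tn5 aminoglycoside phosphotransferase gene (NeoR/KanR) serves as the marker in both hosts. A bacterial bla-type promoter expresses it for kanamycin selection, and the SV40 enhancer and early promoter express it for G418 selection of transfected mammalian cells, with an HSV TK polyadenylation signal downstream. The small annotated fragments of large T antigen, ble and bGH poly(A) appear to be backbone remnants or partial annotation matches rather than functional elements.

The stated purpose is to label tetraspanin-containing membrane compartments. Eos emits green (excitation about 505 nm, emission about 516 nm) and, after photoconversion, red (about 569/581 nm). This switch makes the fusion suitable for live-cell imaging of CD9 localization, for tracking photoconverted protein pools, and for localization-based super-resolution microscopy.
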