Features (pLannotate 1.2.2; 18 found; start..end, strand, type, name):
      1..304     +  enhancer       CMV enhancer: human cytomegalovirus immediate early enhancer
    305..508     +  promoter       CMV promoter: human cytomegalovirus (CMV) immediate early promoter
    553..1230    +  CDS            d2EosFP: d2EosFP is a photoconvertible red fluorescent protein published in 2004, derived from Lobophyllia hemprichii.
   1278..1954    +  CDS            EosFP (fragment): green-to-red photoswitchable fluorescent protein (Wiedenmann et al., 2004)
   1954..1982    +  misc_feature   MCS (fragment): multiple cloning site
   1984..2664    +  CDS            CD9: CD9_HUMAN - Also known as MIC3, TSPAN29. Experimental evidence at protein level: Swiss-Prot protein existence level 1. Integral membrane protein associated with integrins, which regulates different processes, such as sperm-egg fusion, platelet activation and aggregation, and cell adhesion (PubMed:8478605, PubMed:14575715, PubMed:18541721). Present at the cell surface of oocytes and plays a key role in sperm-egg fusion, possibly by organizing multiprotein complexes and the morphology of the membrane required for the fusion (By similarity). In myoblasts, associates with CD81 and PTGFRN and inhib
   2679..2716    +  misc_feature   MCS (fragment): multiple cloning site
   2733..2817    +  CDS            large T antigen (fragment): large T antigen from SV40 (simian virus 40)
   2840..2961    +  polyA_signal   SV40 poly(A) signal: SV40 polyadenylation signal
   2995..3423    -  rep_origin     f1 ori (sequence partly withheld): f1 bacteriophage origin of replication; arrow indicates direction of (+) strand synthesis
   3450..3554    +  promoter       AmpR promoter: bla
   3556..3913    +  promoter       SV40 promoter: SV40 enhancer and early promoter
   3948..4742    +  CDS            NeoR/KanR: aminoglycoside phosphotransferase from Tn5; aph(3')-II (or nptII); confers resistance to neomycin, kanamycin, and G418 (Geneticin®)
   4763..4915    +  CDS            ble (fragment): BLE_KLEPN - Experimental evidence at protein level: Swiss-Prot protein existence level 1. Binding protein with a strong affinity to the bleomycin family of antibiotics. Binds to CL990; an antimitotic-antibiotic compound. From Klebsiella pneumoniae.
   4974..5021    +  polyA_signal   HSV TK poly(A) signal: herpes simplex virus thymidine kinase polyadenylation signal (Cole and Stacy, 1985)
   5112..5128    -  polyA_signal   bGH poly(A) signal (fragment): bovine growth hormone polyadenylation signal
   5350..5938    +  rep_origin     ori: high-copy-number ColE1/pMB1/pBR322/pUC origin of replication
   6053..6112    +  enhancer       CMV enhancer (fragment): human cytomegalovirus immediate early enhancer
>Addgene plasmid #57592 | tdEos-CD9-10 | addgene full sequence | sequence record 468012 | Addgene NGS Result
CGTTACATAACTTACGGTAAATGGCCCGCCTGGCTGACCGCCCAACGACCCCCGCCCATTGACGTCAATA
ATGACGTATGTTCCCATAGTAACGCCAATAGGGACTTTCCATTGACGTCAATGGGTGGAGTATTTACGGT
AAACTGCCCACTTGGCAGTACATCAAGTGTATCATATGCCAAGTACGCCCCCTATTGACGTCAATGACGG
TAAATGGCCCGCCTGGCATTATGCCCAGTACATGACCTTATGGGACTTTCCTACTTGGCAGTACATCTAC
GTATTAGTCATCGCTATTACCATGGTGATGCGGTTTTGGCAGTACATCAATGGGCGTGGATAGCGGTTTG
ACTCACGGGGATTTCCAAGTCTCCACCCCATTGACGTCAATGGGAGTTTGTTTTGGCACCAAAATCAACG
GGACTTTCCAAAATGTCGTAACAACTCCGCCCCATTGACGCAAATGGGCGGTAGGCGTGTACGGTGGGAG
GTCTATATAAGCAGAGCTGGTTTAGTGAACCGTCAGATCCGCTAGCGCTACCGGTCGCCACCATGAGTGC
GATTAAGCCAGACATGAAGATCAACCTCCGTATGGAAGGCAACGTAAACGGGCACCACTTTGTGATCGAC
GGAGATGGTACAGGCAAGCCTTTTGAGGGAAAACAGAGTATGGATCTTGAAGTCAAAGAGGGCGGACCTC
TGCCTTTTGCCTTTGATATCCTGACCACTGCATTCCATTACGGCAACAGGGTATTCGCCGAATATCCAGA
CCACATACAAGACTATTTTAAGCAGTCGTTTCCTAAGGGGTATTCGTGGGAACGAAGCTTGACTTTCGAA
GACGGGGGCATTTGCATTGCCAGAAACGACATAACAATGGAAGGGGACACTTTCTATAATAAAGTTCGAT
TTCACGGTGTAAACTTTCCCGCCAATGGTCCAGTTATGCAGAAGAAGACGCTGAAATGGGAGCCCTCCAC
TGAGAAAATGTATGTGCGTGATGGAGTGCTGACTGGTGATATTCGCATGGCTTTGTTGCTTGAAGGAAAT
GCCCATTACCGATGTGACTTCAGAACTACTTACAAAGCTAAGGAGAAGGGTGTCAAGTTACCAGGCTACC
ACTTTGTGGACCACTGCATTGAGATTTTAAGCCATGACAAAGATTACAACAAGGTTAAGCTGTATGAGCA
TGCTGTTGCTCATTCTGGATTGCCTGACAATGCCAGACGATCCGGTAGCGGTCACGGTACTGGTTCTACT
GGTTCTGGTTCTTCTGAGAGTGCGATTAAGCCAGACATGAAGATCAACCTCCGTATGGAAGGCAACGTAA
ACGGGCACCACTTTGTGATCGACGGAGATGGTACAGGCAAGCCTTTTGAGGGAAAACAGAGTATGGATCT
TGAAGTCAAAGAGGGCGGACCTCTGCCTTTTGCCTTTGATATCCTGACCACTGCATTCCATTACGGCAAC
AGGGTATTCGCCGAATATCCAGACCACATACAAGACTATTTTAAGCAGTCGTTTCCTAAGGGGTATTCGT
GGGAACGAAGCTTGACTTTCGAAGACGGGGGCATTTGCATTGCCAGAAACGACATAACAATGGAAGGGGA
CACTTTCTATAATAAAGTTCGATTTCACGGTGTAAACTTTCCCGCCAATGGTCCAGTTATGCAGAAGAAG
ACGCTGAAATGGGAGCCCTCCACTGAGAAAATGTATGTGCGTGATGGAGTGCTGACTGGTGATATTCGCA
TGGCTTTGTTGCTTGAAGGAAATGCCCATTACCGATGTGACTTCAGAACTACTTACAAAGCTAAGGAGAA
GGGTGTCAAGTTACCAGGCTACCACTTTGTGGACCACTGCATTGAGATTTTAAGCCATGACAAAGATTAC
AACAAGGTTAAGCTGTATGAGCATGCTGTTGCTCATTCTGGATTGCCTGACAATGCCAGACGATCCGGAC
TCAGATCTCGAGCTCAAGCTTCCCCGGTCAAAGGAGGCACCAAGTGCATCAAATACCTGCTGTTCGGATT
TAACTTCATCTTCTGGCTTGCCGGGATTGCTGTCCTTGCCATTGGACTATGGCTCCGATTCGACTCTCAG
ACCAAGAGCATCTTCGAGCAAGAAACTAATAATAATAATTCCAGCTTCTACACAGGAGTCTATATTCTGA
TCGGAGCCGGCGCCCTCATGATGCTGGTGGGCTTCCTGGGCTGCTGCGGGGCTGTGCAGGAGTCCCAGTG
CATGCTGGGACTGTTCTTCGGCTTCCTCTTGGTGATATTCGCCATTGAAATAGCTGCGGCCATCTGGGGA
TATTCCCACAAGGATGAGGTGATTAAGGAAGTCCAGGAGTTTTACAAGGACACCTACAACAAGCTGAAAA
CCAAGGATGAGCCCCAGCGGGAAACGCTGAAAGCCATCCACTATGCGTTGAACTGCTGTGGTTTGGCTGG
GGGCGTGGAACAGTTTATCTCAGACATCTGCCCCAAGAAGGACGTACTCGAAACCTTCACCGTGAAGTCC
TGTCCTGATGCCATCAAAGAGGTCTTCGACAATAAATTCCACATCATCGGCGCAGTGGGCATCGGCATTG
CCGTGGTCATGATATTTGGCATGATCTTCAGTATGATCTTGTGCTGTGCTATCCGCAGGAACCGCGAGAT
GGTCTAGGGATCCAAGGGCGAATTCTGCAGTCGACGGTACCGCGGGCCCGGGATCCACCGGATCTAGATA
ACTGATCATAATCAGCCATACCACATTTGTAGAGGTTTTACTTGCTTTAAAAAACCTCCCACACCTCCCC
CTGAACCTGAAACATAAAATGAATGCAATTGTTGTTGTTAACTTGTTTATTGCAGCTTATAATGGTTACA
AATAAAGCAATAGCATCACAAATTTCACAAATAAAGCATTTTTTTCACTGCATTCTAGTTGTGGTTTGTC
CAAACTCATCAATGTATCTTAACGCGTAAATTGTAAGCGTTAATATTTTGTTAAAATTCGCGTTAAATTT
TTGTTAAATCAGCTCATTTTTTAACCAATAGGCCGAAATCGGCAAAATCCCTTATAAATCAAAAGAATAG
ACCGAGATAGGGT
[37 nt withheld, positions 3094-3130]
AAAGAACGTGGACTCCAACGTCAAAGG
[49 nt withheld, positions 3158-3206]
T
[91 nt withheld, positions 3208-3298]
G
[124 nt withheld, positions 3300-3423]
CAGGTGGCACTTTTCGGGGAAATGTGCGCGGAACCCCTATTTGTTTATTTTTCTAAATACATTCAAATAT
GTATCCGCTCATGAGACAATAACCCTGATAAATGCTTCAATAATATTGAAAAAGGAAGAGTCCTGAGGCG
GAAAGAACCAGCTGTGGAATGTGTGTCAGTTAGGGTGTGGAAAGTCCCCAGGCTCCCCAGCAGGCAGAAG
TATGCAAAGCATGCATCTCAATTAGTCAGCAACCAGGTGTGGAAAGTCCCCAGGCTCCCCAGCAGGCAGA
AGTATGCAAAGCATGCATCTCAATTAGTCAGCAACCATAGTCCCGCCCCTAACTCCGCCCATCCCGCCCC
TAACTCCGCCCAGTTCCGCCCATTCTCCGCCCCATGGCTGACTAATTTTTTTTATTTATGCAGAGGCCGA
GGCCGCCTCGGCCTCTGAGCTATTCCAGAAGTAGTGAGGAGGCTTTTTTGGAGGCCTAGGCTTTTGCAAA
GATCGATCAAGAGACAGGATGAGGATCGTTTCGCATGATTGAACAAGATGGATTGCACGCAGGTTCTCCG
GCCGCTTGGGTGGAGAGGCTATTCGGCTATGACTGGGCACAACAGACAATCGGCTGCTCTGATGCCGCCG
TGTTCCGGCTGTCAGCGCAGGGGCGCCCGGTTCTTTTTGTCAAGACCGACCTGTCCGGTGCCCTGAATGA
ACTGCAAGACGAGGCAGCGCGGCTATCGTGGCTGGCCACGACGGGCGTTCCTTGCGCAGCTGTGCTCGAC
GTTGTCACTGAAGCGGGAAGGGACTGGCTGCTATTGGGCGAAGTGCCGGGGCAGGATCTCCTGTCATCTC
ACCTTGCTCCTGCCGAGAAAGTATCCATCATGGCTGATGCAATGCGGCGGCTGCATACGCTTGATCCGGC
TACCTGCCCATTCGACCACCAAGCGAAACATCGCATCGAGCGAGCACGTACTCGGATGGAAGCCGGTCTT
GTCGATCAGGATGATCTGGACGAAGAGCATCAGGGGCTCGCGCCAGCCGAACTGTTCGCCAGGCTCAAGG
CGAGCATGCCCGACGGCGAGGATCTCGTCGTGACCCATGGCGATGCCTGCTTGCCGAATATCATGGTGGA
AAATGGCCGCTTTTCTGGATTCATCGACTGTGGCCGGCTGGGTGTGGCGGACCGCTATCAGGACATAGCG
TTGGCTACCCGTGATATTGCTGAAGAGCTTGGCGGCGAATGGGCTGACCGCTTCCTCGTGCTTTACGGTA
TCGCCGCTCCCGATTCGCAGCGCATCGCCTTCTATCGCCTTCTTGACGAGTTCTTCTGAGCGGGACTCTG
GGGTTCGAAATGACCGACCAAGCGACGCCCAACCTGCCATCACGAGATTTCGATTCCACCGCCGCCTTCT
ATGAAAGGTTGGGCTTCGGAATCGTTTTCCGGGACGCCGGCTGGATGATCCTCCAGCGCGGGGATCTCAT
GCTGGAGTTCTTCGCCCACCCTAGGGGGAGGCTAACTGAAACACGGAAGGAGACAATACCGGAAGGAACC
CGCGCTATGACGGCAATAAAAAGACAGAATAAAACGCACGGTGTTGGGTCGTTTGTTCATAAACGCGGGG
TTCGGTCCCAGGGCTGGCACTCTGTCGATACCCCACCGAGACCCCATTGGGGCCAATACGCCCGCGTTTC
TTCCTTTTCCCCACCCCACCCCCCAAGTTCGGGTGAAGGCCCAGGGCTCGCAGCCAACGTCGGGGCGGCA
GGCCCTGCCATAGCCTCAGGTTACTCATATATACTTTAGATTGATTTAAAACTTCATTTTTAATTTAAAA
GGATCTAGGTGAAGATCCTTTTTGATAATCTCATGACCAAAATCCCTTAACGTGAGTTTTCGTTCCACTG
AGCGTCAGACCCCGTAGAAAAGATCAAAGGATCTTCTTGAGATCCTTTTTTTCTGCGCGTAATCTGCTGC
TTGCAAACAAAAAAACCACCGCTACCAGCGGTGGTTTGTTTGCCGGATCAAGAGCTACCAACTCTTTTTC
CGAAGGTAACTGGCTTCAGCAGAGCGCAGATACCAAATACTGTTCTTCTAGTGTAGCCGTAGTTAGGCCA
CCACTTCAAGAACTCTGTAGCACCGCCTACATACCTCGCTCTGCTAATCCTGTTACCAGTGGCTGCTGCC
AGTGGCGATAAGTCGTGTCTTACCGGGTTGGACTCAAGACGATAGTTACCGGATAAGGCGCAGCGGTCGG
GCTGAACGGGGGGTTCGTGCACACAGCCCAGCTTGGAGCGAACGACCTACACCGAACTGAGATACCTACA
GCGTGAGCTATGAGAAAGCGCCACGCTTCCCGAAGGGAGAAAGGCGGACAGGTATCCGGTAAGCGGCAGG
GTCGGAACAGGAGAGCGCACGAGGGAGCTTCCAGGGGGAAACGCCTGGTATCTTTATAGTCCTGTCGGGT
TTCGCCACCTCTGACTTGAGCGTCGATTTTTGTGATGCTCGTCAGGGGGGCGGAGCCTATGGAAAAACGC
CAGCAACGCGGCCTTTTTACGGTTCCTGGCCTTTTGCTGGCCTTTTGCTCACATGTTCTTTCCTGCGTTA
TCCCCTGATTCTGTGGATAACCGTATTACCGCCATGCATTAGTTATTAATAGTAATCAATTACGGGGTCA
TTAGTTCATAGCCCATATATGGAGTTCCG
