>Addgene plasmid #57592 | tdEos-CD9-10 | depositor partial sequence | sequence record 88741 | insert sequence
TCCGCTAGCGCTACCGGTCGCCACCATGAGTGCGATTAAGCCAGACATGAAGATCAACCTCCGTATGGAA
GGCAACGTAAACGGGCACCACTTTGTGATCGACGGAGATGGTACAGGCAAGCCTTTTGAGGGAAAACAGA
GTATGGATCTTGAAGTCAAAGAGGGCGGACCTCTGCCTTTTGCCTTTGATATCCTGACCACTGCATTCCA
TTACGGCAACAGGGTATTCGCCGAATATCCAGACCACATACAAGACTATTTTAAGCAGTCGTTTCCTAAG
GGGTATTCGTGGGAACGAAGCTTGACTTTCGAAGACGGGGGCATTTGCATTGCCAGAAACGACATAACAA
TGGAAGGGGACACTTTCTATAATAAAGTTCGATTTCACGGTGTAAACTTTCCCGCCAATGGTCCAGTTAT
GCAGAAGAAGACGCTGAAATGGGAGCCCTCCACTGAGAAAATGTATGTGCGTGATGGAGTGCTGACTGGT
GATATTCGCATGGCTTTGTTGCTTGAAGGAAATGCCCATTACCGATGTGACTTCAGAACTACTTACAAAG
CTAAGGAGAAGGGTGTCAAGTTACCAGGCTACCACTTTGTGGACCACTGCATTGAGATTTTAAGCCATGA
CAAAGATTACAACAAGGTTAAGCTGTATGAGCATGCTGTTGCTCATTCTGGATTGCCTGACAATGCCAGA
CGATCCGGTAGCGGTCACGGTACTGGTTCTACTGGTTCTGGTTCTTCTGAGAGTGCGATTAAGCCAGACA
TGAAGATCAACCTCCGTATGGAAGGCAACGTAAACGGGCACCACTTTGTGATCGACGGAGATGGTACAGG
CAAGCCTTTTGAGGGAAAACAGAGTATGGATCTTGAAGTCAAAGAGGGCGGACCTCTGCCTTTTGCCTTT
GATATCCTGACCACTGCATTCCATTACGGCAACAGGGTATTCGCCGAATATCCAGACCACATACAAGACT
ATTTTAAGCAGTCGTTTCCTAAGGGGTATTCGTGGGAACGAAGCTTGACTTTCGAAGACGGGGGCATTTG
CATTGCCAGAAACGACATAACAATGGAAGGGGACACTTTCTATAATAAAGTTCGATTTCACGGTGTAAAC
TTTCCCGCCAATGGTCCAGTTATGCAGAAGAAGACGCTGAAATGGGAGCCCTCCACTGAGAAAATGTATG
TGCGTGATGGAGTGCTGACTGGTGATATTCGCATGGCTTTGTTGCTTGAAGGAAATGCCCATTACCGATG
TGACTTCAGAACTACTTACAAAGCTAAGGAGAAGGGTGTCAAGTTACCAGGCTACCACTTTGTGGACCAC
TGCATTGAGATTTTAAGCCATGACAAAGATTACAACAAGGTTAAGCTGTATGAGCATGCTGTTGCTCATT
CTGGATTGCCTGACAATGCCAGACGATCCGGACTCAGATCTCGAGCTCAAGCTTCCCCGGTCAAAGGAGG
CACCAAGTGCATCAAATACCTGCTGTTCGGATTTAACTTCATCTTCTGGCTTGCCGGGATTGCTGTCCTT
GCCATTGGACTATGGCTCCGATTCGACTCTCAGACCAAGAGCATCTTCGAGCAAGAAACTAATAATAATA
ATTCCAGCTTCTACACAGGAGTCTATATTCTGATCGGAGCCGGCGCCCTCATGATGCTGGTGGGCTTCCT
GGGCTGCTGCGGGGCTGTGCAGGAGTCCCAGTGCATGCTGGGACTGTTCTTCGGCTTCCTCTTGGTGATA
TTCGCCATTGAAATAGCTGCGGCCATCTGGGGATATTCCCACAAGGATGAGGTGATTAAGGAAGTCCAGG
AGTTTTACAAGGACACCTACAACAAGCTGAAAACCAAGGATGAGCCCCAGCGGGAAACGCTGAAAGCCAT
CCACTATGCGTTGAACTGCTGTGGTTTGGCTGGGGGCGTGGAACAGTTTATCTCAGACATCTGCCCCAAG
AAGGACGTACTCGAAACCTTCACCGTGAAGTCCTGTCCTGATGCCATCAAAGAGGTCTTCGACAATAAAT
TCCACATCATCGGCGCAGTGGGCATCGGCATTGCCGTGGTCATGATATTTGGCATGATCTTCAGTATGAT
CTTGTGCTGTGCTATCCGCAGGAACCGCGAGATGGTCTAGGGATCCAAGGGCGAATTCTGCAGTCGACGG
TACCGCGGGCCCGGGATCCACCGGATCTAGATAACTGATCATAATCAGCCATAC
